>Addgene plasmid #116022 | pVL35 - pAPL | addgene full sequence | sequence record 228180 | Addgene NGS Result
GACGAAAGGGCCTCGTGATACGCCTATTTTTATAGGTTAATGTCATGATAATAATGGTTTCTTAGACGTC
AGGTGGCACTTTTCGGGGAAATGTGCGCGGAACCCCTATTTGTTTATTTTTCTAAATACATTCAAATATG
TATCCGCTCATGAGACAATAACCCTGATAAATGCTTCAATAATATTGAAAAAGGAAGAGTATGAGTATTC
AACATTTCCGTGTCGCCCTTATTCCCTTTTTTGCGGCATTTTGCCTTCCTGTTTTTGCTCACCCAGAAAC
GCTGGTGAAAGTAAAAGATGCTGAAGATCAGTTGGGTGCACGAGTGGGTTACATCGAACTGGATCTCAAC
AGCGGTAAGATCCTTGAGAGTTTTCGCCCCGAAGAACGTTTTCCAATGATGAGCACTTTTAAAGTTCTGC
TATGTGGCGCGGTATTATCCCGTATTGACGCCGGGCAAGAGCAACTCGGTCGCCGCATACACTATTCTCA
GAATGACTTGGTTGAGTACTCACCAGTCACAGAAAAGCATCTTACGGATGGCATGACAGTAAGAGAATTA
TGCAGTGCTGCCATAACCATGAGTGATAACACTGCGGCCAACTTACTTCTGACAACGATCGGAGGACCGA
AGGAGCTAACCGCTTTTTTGCACAACATGGGGGATCATGTAACTCGCCTTGATCGTTGGGAACCGGAGCT
GAATGAAGCCATACCAAACGACGAGCGTGACACCACGATGCCTGTAGCAATGGCAACAACGTTGCGCAAA
CTATTAACTGGCGAACTACTTACTCTAGCTTCCCGGCAACAATTAATAGACTGGATGGAGGCGGATAAAG
TTGCAGGACCACTTCTGCGCTCGGCCCTTCCGGCTGGCTGGTTTATTGCTGATAAATCTGGAGCCGGTGA
GCGTGGCTCTCGAGGTATCATTGCAGCACTGGGGCCAGATGGTAAGCCCTCCCGTATCGTAGTTATCTAC
ACGACGGGGAGTCAGGCAACTATGGATGAACGAAATAGACAGATCGCTGAGATAGGTGCCTCACTGATTA
AGCATTGGTAACTGTCAGACCAAGTTTACTCATATATACTTTAGATTGATTTAAAACTTCATTTTTAATT
TAAAAGGATCTAGGTGAAGATCCTTTTTGATAATCTCATGACCAAAATCCCTTAACGTGAGTTTTCGTTC
CACTGAGCGTCAGACCCCGTAGAAAAGATCAAAGGATCTTCTTGAGATCCTTTTTTTCTGCGCGTAATCT
GCTGCTTGCAAACAAAAAAACCACCGCTACCAGCGGTGGTTTGTTTGCCGGATCAAGAGCTACCAACTCT
TTTTCCGAAGGTAACTGGCTTCAGCAGAGCGCAGATACCAAATACTGTTCTTCTAGTGTAGCCGTAGTTA
GGCCACCACTTCAAGAACTCTGTAGCACCGCCTACATACCTCGCTCTGCTAATCCTGTTACCAGTGGCTG
CTGCCAGTGGCGATAAGTCGTGTCTTACCGGGTTGGACTCAAGACGATAGTTACCGGATAAGGCGCAGCG
GTCGGGCTGAACGGGGGGTTCGTGCACACAGCCCAGCTTGGAGCGAACGACCTACACCGAACTGAGATAC
CTACAGCGTGAGCTATGAGAAAGCGCCACGCTTCCCGAAGGGAGAAAGGCGGACAGGTATCCGGTAAGCG
GCAGGGTCGGAACAGGAGAGCGCACGAGGGAGCTTCCAGGGGGAAACGCCTGGTATCTTTATAGTCCTGT
CGGGTTTCGCCACCTCTGACTTGAGCGTCGATTTTTGTGATGCTCGTCAGGGGGGCGGAGCCTATGGAAA
AACGCCAGCAACGCGGCCTTTTTACGGTTCCTGGCCTTTTGCTGGCCTTTTGCTCACATGTTCTTTCCTG
CGTTATCCCCTGATTCTGTGGATAACCGTATTACCGCCTTTGAGTGAGCTGATACCGCTCGCCGCAGCCG
AACGACCGAGCGCAGCGAGTCAGTGAGCGAGGAAGCGGAAGAGCGCCCAATACGCAAACCGCCTCTCCCC
GCGCGTTGGCCGATTCATTAATGCAGCTGGCACGACAGGTTTCCCGACTGGAAAGCGGGCAGTGAGCGCA
ACGCAATTAATGTGAGTTAGCTCACTCATTAGGCACCCCAGGCTTTACACTTTATGCTTCCGGCTCGTAT
GTTGTGTGGAATTGTGAGCGGATAACAATTTCACACGAGCTATTTAGGTGACACTATAGAAGTGAAGCTT
GGTCTCAACCTGCTCTTAGTTTGCTTCAACAACAATTAGCTAAAAGTTAAACATTAGCTTTACTTGGTTT
AACTAAAAACAAAAACTTTGGTTTCTTTTTTTCAAAGCAAAATACAATTTAGCTTAAAATCATTATTGAA
AACATTAATAAAGAAAGATGAGAACTTAAATGATTTTAGGGCGGATGATTTGCTAATGCTAATATGCATC
ATATCACTATGAATCAATTTTGTAGATAATAGTGATGATGATTGTGAAAACACAAATATCGTGATAATAT
AAGTAGGAATAATATATGTGTGTATCTATACTCAAAAAGTGGTAAGAAAAAATAAAAAGTCTAGTAAACT
ATGTAAATGTGGCTGGCCAAGTTTATACGGTTGGCATCTATCGCGGGAGTTGTATTTTCATTTTTTAATA
TTGTTGGCGCAATAAGAATCTATCTTTATTCATCAAAGAGGAGAAGAATCGATTCCAATTCTCATGCAAT
TTGAACTTTGATTTAATATTTAAATTCAAAAGTTATAACCATTTTCTTATTTTATCTTGGTCAGAATTGT
GTGCGGTAATTGATTAATTTAATTTATTGTACAAATAATTCGTTTCACAGCCAAGATTTTTAACATTTCT
GGCAAAGAAAAACACTGTTTTTTTATTTATTCCAAGAAATTAATATCTGAAAAATGTGTTACCATGTATA
GCTGCACAATCGTCAGTCCTACAAAAGCCAAAAAAGGTTATAGCCCCAGCAAGCTTTAACCAATAAATTA
AAATGGAGAAAAGAAGAAAAACATATGGTAAAAATAAAAAGAATAAAAGAGCTTTAATAAGTAGAAGAAG
AGGTCCCCAACGTTAACTCTATCTTTACACATTGATGCATAATTCTCCACATATTAATAGTCCGTGTTTA
TAATATGTATAACTTTAAAAAATTGTTCCATATTCTTATGTTAATTTTTTTGTTTTAATTCAATATTCAT
TGACTGGTATTGGTCTACATTTTAACATGTACATGCTTTCCCTTAATTAATACTTAATATATAACCTCTA
ATAAATTTCTGATTCAATTCAAATTTTATTCTTAGATAATATTCTCTCTTTTTTGTGTGTGCATATCAGC
CTCAGCCATATTCATTGACTTATTCTTGTTCTATGTAAATATGCTATGGGACCTCCCACTCATATATATT
TAGGTTGACCATTTATTTTACATGCATGCAATTGAATTTAGGGGTTAATCTAAATCGTTGCGTATATGAA
TTATATATGATTTTAGTTTGTATATTGAAAAATGCATCGTCGTTCTATACATAAGCTAGTTTAGTAGCTA
ATAGGGCAATATTAACAAAGTTGATTTTCTGGTTTGTAGTGTCCATACAAGTAATTTAGTTAATTATCTC
GTTTGTTCACCTTTTTGTTTCTTTTTTCTTTTGCTAGCTAGTTAATTGCGGATGTAAACTACATCTTTTA
CTAATCGATGAATGGAAAACGTTTTTGTCGTAGACAAATATTCCACCGTACCTAACGGTTTTGGATTGCA
TGTATATAATAAATTTGTTCCAAAAATATACGGTCTATTAATTTATAACGAAGCTCATCATTGCTTAGAA
TTGTATATTCACCTCATAATTAGCCAAAAAGGTTTACCCTACCATAAATGATAAAATCCCTAGCCTTGTG
GAATTTGTTTCGTTAAGATATTTGTATGTATGCCTCCAATTACGATATATGACGATGTAGACAAACTATA
AGTCTAGTATACGACTCTCCTCGTGCGGTCTTAATTGAATAGAATACATAGAACTTTAATATATTCACTT
TAAAAGTTTATATTTTCCTATAAAGAAAATATTTACAAATCTTTGATTACTATTTACTCCAAATCAAGCA
TGATTAAGAAAATAGTATATAGAACAATTGTATGATAAATTTGGATTTAAAAATTACTTCTAAATTATAA
GGTAGTAAAGAAAAAGAAACCAAAAATATAAGAATAATAGATGTGCAATATCTTTGATTCAGGTGAATTA
TATTTTAACTTAGATATCTCAAGTCATTTTAATGTTTATATCAGGAAATAAAGAAATAAAAACCATCATG
CAACAAATCATGCATATATATTAGATACATCCGTAACCGCTTTTTTTCGTCTTTTTTTTTTGTTTTTTTC
GTCGTCACATCCATAACCGTTTTGATATGAGATCTCCGATGTTCAAAATTCAATTTCCCCCAAAGATATC
AATTTAATATCTAATATATACTATTATTTTAAGTTTGCGCAGTAATTTAATAATCTGAGACAGACATGAT
TTACTTAATGTATACGTATAGTGGCTTTTACACACATTTTATATTGAAAGAAATTCAAAGGTATTCAAGC
TAAGAGGATAAAAAACACAAATGAAAAAGATAGCGACAGTATCTTTTCACAAAGGAACGTCTGTGTACTA
GTCTGAAACTTTAGTTCTCTTCCTTACTAACGATAAAACATATTTAACTAAACCATAATTTATTTACAAA
CAAAACAAAAAAGACGAGAGAGAGAAAAAAAAGCCGTCATCTGATCTCTTCAAAAACGCATCGTATTCTC
TCACATTTTTGCATCACATTCGTTTCTTGAATCCCCTCTTTCAGAGAGAGAAAGAGAGTCAGAGAGAGAG
AGAGAGAGAATGTTCCATGCTAAGAAACCTTCAAGTATGAATGGTTCATATGAGAACAGAGCTATGTGCG
TTCAAGGCGATTCAGGCCTTGTCCTCACCACCGACCCTAAACCGCGTTTGCGTTGGACCGTCGAACTCCA
CGAGCGTTTTGTGGACGCCGTCGCTCAGCTCGGCGGCCCCGACAGTATGAACACACATACACAAATATAT
ATTCAATCCATTTAACCAATTATAAATGTGTTTTTTCAAAGTTTTTGATCATTTCTATTTGCAGAAGCGA
CCCCAAAGACGATTAAACATGAGACCGAATTCTCGCCCTATAGTGAGTCGTATTACCTGGCCGTCGTTTT
ACAACGTCGTGACTGGGAAAACCCTGGCGTTACCCAACTTAATCGCCTTGCAGCACATCCCCCTTTCGCC
AGCTGGCGTAATAGCGAAGAGGCCCGCACCGATCGCCCTTCCCAACAGTTGCGCAGCCTGAATGGCGAAT
GGCGCCTGATGCGGTATTTTCTCCTTACGCATCTGTGCGGTATTTCACACCGCATATGGTGCACTCTCAG
TACAATCTGCTCTGATGCCGCATAGTTAAGCCAGCCCCGACACCCGCCAACACCCGCTGACGCGCCCTGA
CGGGCTTGTCTGCTCCCGGCATCCGCTTACAGACAAGCTGTGACCGTCTCCGGGAGCTGCATGTGTCAGA
GGTTTTCACCGTCATCACCGAAACGCGCGA
Features (pLannotate 1.2.2; 15 found; start..end, strand, type, name):
     96..200     +  promoter       AmpR promoter: bla
    201..1061    +  CDS            AmpR: β-lactamase; bla; confers resistance to ampicillin, carbenicillin, and related antibiotics
   1232..1820    +  rep_origin     ori: high-copy-number ColE1/pMB1/pBR322/pUC origin of replication
   2003..2095    +  CDS            lacI (fragment): lac repressor; lacI; The lac repressor binds to the lac operator to inhibit transcription in E. coli. This inhibition can be relieved by adding lactose or isopropyl-β-D-thiogalactopyranoside (IPTG).
   2108..2129    +  protein_bind   CAP binding site: CAP binding activates transcription in the presence of cAMP. E. coli catabolite activator protein
   2144..2174    +  promoter       lac promoter: promoter for the E. coli lac operon
   2182..2198    +  protein_bind   lac operator: The lac repressor binds to the lac operator to inhibit transcription in E. coli. This inhibition can be relieved by adding lactose or isopropyl-β-D-thiogalactopyranoside (IPTG). lac repressor encoded by lacI
   2212..2230    +  promoter       SP6 promoter: promoter for bacteriophage SP6 RNA polymerase
   2261..2277    +  promoter       OpIE-2 promoter (fragment): immediate-early gene 2 from the Orgyia pseudotsugata multicapsid nucleopolyhedrovirus; strong constitutive baculovirus promoter for insect cell expression
   2740..2758    -  3'UTR          polyhedrin 3' UTR (fragment): 3' UTR from the Autographa californica nucleopolyhedrovirus polyhedrin gene (Suzuki et al., 2006)
   4910..5083    +  CDS            APL (fragment): APL_ARATH - Also known as FE From Arabidopsis thaliana (Mouse-ear cress).
   5217..5235    -  promoter       T7 promoter: promoter for bacteriophage T7 RNA polymerase
   5237..5389    +  CDS            lacZα (fragment): LacZα fragment of β-galactosidase; lacZ fragment
   5395..5494    -  misc_feature   bom (fragment): basis of mobility region from pBR322
   5596..1       -  CDS            rop (fragment) (across the origin): Rop protein, which maintains plasmids at low copy number; rop
