[The description below was written by a language model from this plasmid's Addgene catalogue record and pLannotate feature annotations shown in this document.]
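Description:
pVL35 - pAPL is a GreenGate entry vector carrying a promoter module: a 2,944 bp fragment from Arabidopsis thaliana corresponding to the regulatory region of APL (also known as FE). GreenGate is a Golden Gate-style modular assembly system for plant transformation constructs, in which individual parts such as promoters, tags, coding sequences and terminators are held in separate entry plasmids and later combined in a defined order into a destination vector. The record lists the backbone as A000, which fits the promoter position in that system, but the cloning sites are recorded as unknown and the vector type is unspecified.

The sequenced plasmid is 5,630 nt and is a small, high-copy E. coli cloning vector. It is maintained by a ColE1/pUC-type origin and selected with ampicillin through the bla gene and its own promoter. Flanking the insert region are remnants of a standard cloning cassette: a lac promoter/operator with CAP binding site, a lacZα fragment, and opposing SP6 and T7 phage promoters. The annotation software also flags a short APL coding fragment near the 3′ end of the insert, which suggests the cloned region extends into the start of the APL gene. The very short hits to the baculoviral OpIE-2 promoter and polyhedrin 3′ UTR lie within the plant insert and are most likely chance matches, as are the small lacI, bom and rop fragments elsewhere in the backbone.

The plasmid belongs to a toolkit for inducible, cell type-specific gene expression in Arabidopsis, where it supplies the APL promoter as a building block. It has no plant selection marker or T-DNA borders of its own.
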