Addgene plasmid #116022: pVL35 - pAPL
Purpose: entry vector for GreenGate cloning method, promoter
Depositing lab: Thomas Greb. Depositing organization: Universitaet Heidelberg. Publication: A Comprehensive Toolkit for Inducible, Cell Type-Specific Gene Expression in Arabidopsis. Schurholz AK, Lopez-Salmeron V, Li Z, Forner J, Wenzl C, Gaillochet C, Augustin S, Vilches-Barro A, Fuchs M, Gebert M, Lohmann JU, Greb T, Wolf S. Plant Physiol. 2018 Jul 19. pii: pp.18.00463. doi: 10.1104/pp.18.00463. PubMed 30026289.
Backbone
  Vector backbone: A000
  Vector type: Unspecified
Growth in bacteria
  Bacterial resistance: Ampicillin, 100 μg/mL
  Growth temperature: 37°C
  Growth strain: DH5alpha
  Copy number: High Copy
Gene/Insert
  Gene/Insert name: pAPL
  Species: A. thaliana (mustard weed)
  Insert size (bp): 2944
  Cloning method: Restriction Enzyme; 5′ cloning site Unknown (unknown if destroyed); 3′ cloning site Unknown (unknown if destroyed)
Terms and licenses: Academic/Nonprofit Terms; Industry Terms: Not Available to Industry
How to cite: pVL35 - pAPL was a gift from Thomas Greb (Addgene plasmid # 116022 ; http://n2t.net/addgene:116022 ; RRID:Addgene_116022)
